>Addgene plasmid #37471 | pcDNA-D2cpV | addgene partial sequence | sequence record 48233 | CMV-F 5'-CGCAAATGGGCGGTAGGCGTG-3'
GAGCTCTCTGGCTAACTAGAGAACCCACTGCTTACTGGCTTATCGAAATTAATACGACTCACTATAGGGA
GACCCAAGCTTGCCACCATGGTGAGCAAGGGCGAGGAGCTGTTCACCGGGGTGGTGCCCATCCTGGTCGA
GCTGGACGGCGACGTAAACGGCCACAGGTTCAGCGTGTCCGGCGAGGGCGAGGGCGATGCCACCTACGGC
AAGCTGACCCTGAAGTTCATCTGCACCACCGGCAAGCTGCCCGTGCCCTGGCCCACCCTCGTGACCACCC
TGACCTGGGGCGTGCAGTGCTTCAGCCGCTACCCCGACCACATGAAGCAGCACGACTTCTTCAAGTCCGC
CATGCCCGAAGGCTACGTCCAGGAGCGTACCATCTTCTTCAAGGACGACGGCAACTACAAGACCCGCGCC
GAGGTGAAGTTCGAGGGCGACACCCTGGTGAACCGCATCGAGCTGAAGGGCATCGACTTCAAGGAGGACG
GCAACATCCTGGGGCACAAGCTGGAGTACAACTACATCAGCCACAACGTCTATATCACCGCCGACAAGCA
GAAGAACGGCATCAAGGCCCACTTCAAGATCCGCCACAACATCGAGGACGGCAGCGTGCAGCTCGCCGAC
CACTACCAGCAGAACACCCCCATCGGCGACGGCCCCGTGCTGCTGCCCGACAACCACTACCTGAGCACCC
AGTCCGCCCTGAGCAAAGACCCCAACGAGAAGCGCGATCACATGGTCCTGCTGGAGTTCGTGACCGCCGC
CCGCATGCATGACCAACTGACAGAAGAGCAGAT
