>Addgene plasmid #37471 | pcDNA-D2cpV | addgene partial sequence | sequence record 49316 | BGH-Rev 5'-TAGAAGGCACAGTCGAGG-3'
TATAGAATAGGGCCCTCTAGATGCATGCTCGAGCGGCCGCCAGTGTGATGGATATCTGCAGAATTCTTAC
TCGATGTTGTGGCGGATCTTGAAGTTGGCCTTGATGCCGTTCTTCTGCTTGTCGGCGGTGATATAGACGT
TGTGGCTGTTGTAGTTGTACTCCAGCTTGTGCCCCAGGATGTTGCCGTCCTCCTTGAAGTCGATGCCCTT
CAGCTCGATGCGGTTCACCAGGGTGTCGCCCTCGAACTTCACCTCGGCGCGGGTCTTGTAGTTGCCGTCG
TCCTTGAAGAAGATGGTGCGCTCCTGGACGTAGCCTTCGGGCATGGCGGACTTGAAGAAGTCGTGCTGCT
TCATGTGGTCGGGGTAGCGGGCGAAGCACTGCAGGCCGTAGCCCAGGGTGGTCACGAGGGTGGGCCAGGG
CACGGGCAGCTTGCCGGTGGTGCAGATCAGCTTCAGGGTCAGCTTGCCGTAGGTGGCATCGCCCTCGCCC
TCGCCGGACACGCTGAACTTGTGGCCGTTTACGTCGCCGTCCAGCTCGACCAGGATGGGCACCACCCCGG
TGAACAGCTCCTCGCCCTTGCTCACCATGCCACCGCTGCCACCCTTGTACAGCTCGTCCATGCCGAGAGT
GATCCCGGCGGCGGTCACGAACTCCAGCAGGACCATGTGATCGCGCTTCTCGTTGGGGTCTTTGCTCAGG
GCGGACTGGTAGCTCAGGTAGTGGTTGTCGGGCAGCAGCACGGGGCCGTCGCCGATGGGGGTGTTCTGCT
GGTAGTGGTCGGCGAGCTGCACGCCGC
