[The description below was written by a language model from this plasmid's Addgene catalogue record.]
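Description:
pcDNA-D2cpV is a mammalian expression plasmid built on a pcDNA3-type backbone (listed as pcDNA3', Invitrogen) that encodes D2cpv, a second-generation "D family" cameleon calcium sensor. The synthetic insert of roughly 2 kb sits between retained HindIII and EcoRI sites and is transcribed from the CMV promoter, giving strong constitutive expression in transfected mammalian cells. The listed sequencing primers (T7 forward and BGH reverse) fit the usual pcDNA3 layout, with a T7 promoter upstream of the cloning site and a bovine growth hormone polyadenylation region downstream. No feature table accompanies the record to confirm this. The plasmid is maintained at high copy in E. coli under ampicillin selection. A neomycin resistance marker allows G418 selection of stably transfected mammalian cells. The record gives the total size as about 9.5 kb.

The sensor is a genetically encoded, ratiometric FRET indicator in which enhanced CFP serves as donor and a circularly permuted Venus (cpV173) as acceptor. According to the associated publication title, the calcium-sensing module between them is a computationally redesigned calmodulin–peptide pair. Calcium binding changes the conformation of this module and alters energy transfer between the two fluorescent proteins, so the emission ratio reports calcium concentration. The depositor comments give two apparent dissociation constants of 0.03 and 3 µM. They also state that the sensor does not bind wild-type calmodulin, which would limit cross-talk with the endogenous protein, although that sentence names D3cpv rather than D2cpv, so it is not entirely clear which variant is meant. No organelle-targeting sequence is stated in the record. The construct is used for live-cell imaging of calcium dynamics in mammalian cells.
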