Addgene plasmid #37471: pcDNA-D2cpV
Depositing lab: Amy Palmer & Roger Tsien. Depositing organization: University of California, San Diego (UCSD). Publication: Ca2+ indicators based on computationally redesigned calmodulin-peptide pairs. Palmer AE, Giacomello M, Kortemme T, Hires SA, Lev-Ram V, Baker D, Tsien RY. Chem Biol. 2006 May;13(5):521-30. 10.1016/j.chembiol.2006.03.007 PubMed 16720273.
Backbone
  Vector backbone: pcDNA3'
  Backbone manufacturer: Invitrogen
  Backbone size w/o insert (bp): 7500
  Total vector size (bp): 9500
  Vector type: Mammalian Expression
  Selectable markers: Neomycin (select with G418)
Growth in bacteria
  Bacterial resistance: Ampicillin, 100 μg/mL
  Growth temperature: 37°C
  Growth strain: DH10B
  Copy number: High Copy
Gene/Insert
  Gene/Insert name: D2cpv second generation cameleon (calcium sensor) (alt name: D family cameleon)
  Species: Synthetic
  Insert size (bp): 1975
  GenBank ID: DQ479425.1
  Promoter: CMV
  Cloning method: Restriction Enzyme; 5′ cloning site HindIII (not destroyed); 3′ cloning site EcoRI (not destroyed)
  Sequencing primers: 5′ T7 Forward; 3′ BGH Reverse
Resource information
  A portion of this plasmid was derived from a plasmid made by: Constructed by Amy Palmer in the laboratory of Roger Tsien
Terms and licenses: Academic/Nonprofit Terms; Industry Terms: Not Available to Industry
Depositor comments: Genetically encoded, ratiometric, calcium biosensor that contains enhanced CFP and circularly permuted Venus 173. D3cpv does not bind wild-type calmodulin. It has a Kd1' and Kd2' of 0.03 microM and 3 microM. See also Palmer & Tsien (2006) Nature Protocols.
How to cite: pcDNA-D2cpV was a gift from Amy Palmer & Roger Tsien (Addgene plasmid # 37471 ; http://n2t.net/addgene:37471 ; RRID:Addgene_37471)
